>Addgene plasmid #203088 | Salsa-BC247-P3E7 | addgene full sequence | sequence record 421432 | Addgene NGS Result
AGCGCCCAATACGCAAACCGCCTCTCCCCGCGCGTTGGCCGATTCATTAATGCAGTCGAGGGATCTCCAT
AAGAGAAGAGGGACAGCTATGACTGGGAGTAGTCAGGAGAGGAGGAAAAATCTGGCTAGTAAAACATGTA
AGGAAAATTTTAGGGATGTTAAAGAAAAAAATAACACAAAACAAAATATAAAAAAAATCTAACCTCAAGT
CAAGGCTTTTCTATGGAATAAGGAATGGACAGCAGGGGGCTGTTTCATATACTGATGACCTCTTTATAGC
CAACCTTTGTTCATGGCAGCCAGCATATGGGCATATGTTGCCAAACTCTAAACCAAATACTCATTCTGAT
GTTTTAAATGATTTGCCCTCCCATATGTCCTTCCGAGTGAGAGACACAAAAAATTCCAACACACTATTGC
AATGAAAATAAATTTCCTTTATTAGCCAGAAGTCAGATGCTCAAGGGGCTTCATGATGTCCCCATAATTT
TTGGCAGAGGGAAAAAGATCGATCTCAGTGGTATTTGTGAGCCAGGGCATTGGCCACACCAGCCACCACC
TTCTGATAGGCAGCCTGCACCTGAGGAGTGAATTCTTTGCCAAAATGATGAGACAGCACAACAACCAGCA
CGTTGCCCAGGAGCTGTAGGAAAGAGAAGAAGGCATGAACATGGTTAGCAGAGGGGCCCGGTTTGGACTC
AGAGTATTTTATCCTCATCTCAAACAGTGTATATCATTGTAACCATAAAGAGAAAGGCAGGATGATGACC
AGGGTGTAGTTGTTTCTACCAATAAGAATATTTCCACGCCAGCCAGAATTTATATGCAGAAATATTCTAC
CTTATCATTTAATTATAACAATTGTTCTCTAAAACTGTGCTGAAGTACAATATAATATACCCTGATTGCC
TTGAAAAAAAAGTGATTAGAGAAAGTACTTACAATCTGACAAATAAACAAAAGTGAATTTAAAAATTCGT
TACAAATGCAAGCTAAAGTTTAACGAAAAAGTTACAGAAAATGAAAAGAAAATAAGAGGAGACAATGGTT
GTCAACAGAGTAGAAAGTGAAAGAAACAAAATTATCATGAGGGTCCATGGTGATACAAGGGACATCTTCC
CATTCTAAACAACACCCTGAAAACTTTGCCCCCTCCATATAACATGAATTTTACAATAGCGAAAAAGAAA
GAACAATCAAGGGTCCCCAAACTCACCCTGAAGTTCTCAGCTCTAGAGATATCGTCGAGGCCGCGCTAGC
GTTTAAACTGTCGACCTTAATTAAGAGATCTGCTCGAGGCGCGTCAGCTGACTAGAGGATCCCCGGGTAC
CGAGCTCGAATTCGGGGCCGCGGAGGCTGGATCGGTCCCGGTGTCTTCTATGGAGGTCAAAACAGCGTGG
ATGGCGTCTCCAGGCGATCTGACGGTTCACTAAACGAGCTCTGCTTATATAGGCCTCCCACCGTACACGC
CTACCTCGACCCGGGTACCGAGCTCGACTTTCACTTTTCTCTATCACTGATAGGGAGTGGTAAACTCGAC
TTTCACTTTTCTCTATCACTGATAGGGAGTGGTAAACTCGACTTTCACTTTTCTCTATCACTGATAGGGA
GTGGTAAACTCGACTTTCACTTTTCTCTATCACTGATAGGGAGTGGTAAACTCGACTTTCACTTTTCTCT
ATCACTGATAGGGAGTGGTAAACTCGACCTATATAAGCAGAGCTCGTTTAGTGAACCGTCAGATCGCCTG
GAGACGCCATCCACGCTGTTTTGACCTCCATAGAAGACACCGGGACCGATCCAGCCTCCGCGGCCCCGAA
TTCCTGCAGCGGCCGCTCTAGAACTAGTGGATCCCCGCGGATGGTGAGCAAGGGCGAGGAGCTGTTCACC
GGGGTGGTGCCCATCCTGGTCGAGCTGGACGGCGACGTAAACGGCCACAAGTTCAGCGTGTCCGGCGAGG
GCGAGGGCGATGCCACCTACGGCAAGCTGACCCTGAAGTTCATCTGCACCACCGGCAAGCTGCCCGTGCC
CTGGCCCACCCTCGTGACCACCCTGACCTACGGCGTGCAGTGCTTCAGCCGCTACCCCGACCACATGAAG
CAGCACGACTTCTTCAAGTCCGCCATGCCCGAAGGCTACGTCCAGGAGCGCACCATCTTCTTCAAGGACG
ACGGCAACTACAAGACCCGCGCCGAGGTGAAGTTCGAGGGCGACACCCTGGTGAACCGCATCGAGCTGAA
GGGCATCGACTTCAAGGAGGACGGCAACATCCTGGGGCACAAGCTGGAGTACAACTACAACAGCCACAAC
GTCTATATCATGGCCGACAAGCAGAAGAACGGCATCAAGGTGAACTTCAAGATCCGCCACAACATCGAGG
ACGGCAGCGTGCAGCTCGCCGACCACTACCAGCAGAACACCCCCATCGGCGACGGCCCCGTGCTGCTGCC
CGACAACCACTACCTGAGCACCCAGTCCGCCCTGAGCAAAGACCCCAACGAGAAGCGCGATCACATGGTC
CTGCTGGAGTTCGTGACCGCCGCCGGGATCACTCTCGGCATGGACGAGCTGTACAAGTAAAATGGCGGGT
GAATTCGATATCAAGCTTGTCGACCTAGTTCTAGAGGATCCAGACATGATAAGATACATTGATGAGTTTG
GACAAACCACAACTAGAATGCAGTGAAAAAAATGCTTTATTTGTGAAATTTGTGATGCTATTGCTTTATT
TGTAACCATTATAAGCTGCAATAAACAAGTTAACAACAACAATTGCATTCATTTTATGTTTCAGGTTCAG
GGGGAGGTGTGGGAGGTTTTTTAAAGCAAGTAAAACCTCTACAAATGTGGTATGGCTGATTATGATCCTG
CAAGCCTCGTCGTCCTGGCCGGACCACGCTATCTGTGCAAGGTCCCCGGCCCCGGACGCGCGCTCCATGA
GCAGAGCGCCCGCCGCCGAGGCGAAGACTCGGGCGGCGCCCTGCCCGTCCCACCAGGTCAACAGGCGGTA
ACCGGCCTCTTCATCGGGAATGCGCGCGACCTTCAGCATCGCCGGCATGTCCCCCTGGCGGACGGGAAGT
ATCCAGCTCGACCAAGCTGGCCGCGTCGAGTGAAGACGAAAGGGCCTCGTGATACGCCTATTTTTATAGG
TTAATGTCATGATAATAATGGTTTCTTAGACGTCAGGTGGCACTTTTCGGGGAAATGTGCGCGGAACCCC
TATTTGTTTATTTTTCTAAATACATTCAAATATGTATCCGCTCATGAGACAATAACCCTGATAAATGCTT
CAATAATATTGAAAAAGGAAGAGTATGAGTATTCAACATTTCCGTGTCGCCCTTATTCCCTTTTTTGCGG
CATTTTGCCTTCCTGTTTTTGCTCACCCAGAAACGCTGGTGAAAGTAAAAGATGCTGAAGATCAGTTGGG
TGCACGAGTGGGTTACATCGAACTGGATCTCAACAGCGGTAAGATCCTTGAGAGTTTTCGCCCCGAAGAA
CGTTTTCCAATGATGAGCACTTTTAAAGTTCTGCTATGTGGCGCGGTATTATCCCGTGTTGACGCCGGGC
AAGAGCAACTCGGTCGCCGCATACACTATTCTCAGAATGACTTGGTTGAGTACTCACCAGTCACAGAAAA
GCATCTTACGGATGGCATGACAGTAAGAGAATTATGCAGTGCTGCCATAACCATGAGTGATAACACTGCG
GCCAACTTACTTCTGACAACGATCGGAGGACCGAAGGAGCTAACCGCTTTTTTGCACAACATGGGGGATC
ATGTAACTCGCCTTGATCGTTGGGAACCGGAGCTGAATGAAGCCATACCAAACGACGAGCGTGACACCAC
GATGCCTGTAGCAATGGCAACAACGTTGCGCAAACTATTAACTGGCGAACTACTTACTCTAGCTTCCCGG
CAACAATTAATAGACTGGATGGAGGCGGATAAAGTTGCAGGACCACTTCTGCGCTCGGCCCTTCCGGCTG
GCTGGTTTATTGCTGATAAATCTGGAGCCGGTGAGCGTGGGTCTCGCGGTATCATTGCAGCACTGGGGCC
AGATGGTAAGCCCTCCCGTATCGTAGTTATCTACACGACGGGGAGTCAGGCAACTATGGATGAACGAAAT
AGACAGATCGCTGAGATAGGTGCCTCACTGATTAAGCATTGGTAACTGTCAGACCAAGTTTACTCATATA
TACTTTAGATTGATTTAAAACTTCATTTTTAATTTAAAAGGATCTAGGTGAAGATCCTTTTTGATAATCT
CATGACCAAAATCCCTTAACGTGAGTTTTCGTTCCACTGAGCGTCAGACCCCGTAGAAAAGATCAAAGGA
TCTTCTTGAGATCCTTTTTTTCTGCGCGTAATCTGCTGCTTGCAAACAAAAAAACCACCGCTACCAGCGG
TGGTTTGTTTGCCGGATCAAGAGCTACCAACTCTTTTTCCGAAGGTAACTGGCTTCAGCAGAGCGCAGAT
ACCAAATACTGTTCTTCTAGTGTAGCCGTAGTTAGGCCACCACTTCAAGAACTCTGTAGCACCGCCTACA
TACCTCGCTCTGCTAATCCTGTTACCAGTGGCTGCTGCCAGTGGCGATAAGTCGTGTCTTACCGGGTTGG
ACTCAAGACGATAGTTACCGGATAAGGCGCAGCGGTCGGGCTGAACGGGGGGTTCGTGCACACAGCCCAG
CTTGGAGCGAACGACCTACACCGAACTGAGATACCTACAGCGTGAGCTATGAGAAAGCGCCACGCTTCCC
GAAGGGAGAAAGGCGGACAGGTATCCGGTAAGCGGCAGGGTCGGAACAGGAGAGCGCACGAGGGAGCTTC
CAGGGGGAAACGCCTGGTATCTTTATAGTCCTGTCGGGTTTCGCCACCTCTGACTTGAGCGTCGATTTTT
GTGATGCTCGTCAGGGGGGCGGAGCCTATGGAAAAACGCCAGCAACGCGGCCTTTTTACGGTTCCTGGCC
TTTTGCTGGCCTTTTGCTCACATGTTCTTTCCTGCGTTATCCCCTGATTCTGTGGATAACCGTATTACCG
CCTTTGAGTGAGCTGATACCGCTCGCCGCAGCCGAACGACCGAGCGCAGCGAGTCAGTGAGCGAGGAAGC
GGAAG
Features (pLannotate 1.2.2; 17 found; start..end, strand, type, name):
      2..55      +  CDS            lacI (fragment): lac repressor; lacI; The lac repressor binds to the lac operator to inhibit transcription in E. coli. This inhibition can be relieved by adding lactose or isopropyl-β-D-thiogalactopyranoside (IPTG).
    388..443     -  polyA_signal   β-globin poly(A) signal: rabbit β-globin polyadenylation signal (Gil and Proudfoot, 1987)
    518..640     -  CDS            HBB: HBB_COLGU - Experimental evidence at transcript level: Swiss-Prot protein existence level 2. Involved in oxygen transport from the lung to the various peripheral tissues. From Colobus guereza (Mantled guereza) (Eastern black-and-white colobus monkey).
    644..1216    -  intron         β-globin intron: intron from rabbit β-globin gene
   1312..1343    -  misc_feature   MCS (fragment): pUC18/19 multiple cloning site
   1437..1475    -  promoter       minimal CMV promoter: human cytomegalovirus (CMV) immediate early promoter
   1493..1708    -  protein_bind   tetracycline response element (fragment): contains seven copies of the tetracycline operator tetO tetracycline repressor TetR
   1708..1753    +  promoter       TRE3GV promoter (fragment): 3rd-generation Tet-responsive promoter that can be activated by binding of Tet-On® 3G, optimized for retroviral and lentiviral vectors
   1829..1856    +  misc_feature   MCS (fragment): pBluescript multiple cloning site
   1861..2580    +  CDS            EGFP: the original enhanced GFP (Yang et al., 1996) mammalian codon-optimized
   2591..2613    +  misc_feature   MCS (fragment): pBluescript multiple cloning site
   2627..2761    -  polyA_signal   SV40 poly(A) signal: SV40 polyadenylation signal
   2784..2867    -  CDS            large T antigen (fragment): large T antigen from SV40 (simian virus 40)
   2861..3091    -  CDS            str (fragment): STR_KLEPN - Protein inferred from homology: Swiss-Prot protein existence level 3. The aminoglycoside phosphotransferases achieve inactivation of their antibiotic substrates by phosphorylation. From Klebsiella pneumoniae.
   3210..3314    +  promoter       AmpR promoter: bla
   3315..4175    +  CDS            AmpR: β-lactamase; bla; confers resistance to ampicillin, carbenicillin, and related antibiotics
   4346..4934    +  rep_origin     ori: high-copy-number ColE1/pMB1/pBR322/pUC origin of replication
