[The description below was written by a language model from this plasmid's Addgene catalogue record and pLannotate feature annotations shown in this document.]
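Description:
Salsa-BC247-P3E7 is a 5.1 kb mammalian expression plasmid built on the pCER206 backbone. It is one member of a set of barcoded reporter plasmids for PRESTO-Salsa, a highly multiplexed approach for screening bioactivity at G protein-coupled receptors. It is propagated in E. coli at high copy from a ColE1/pUC-type origin and selected with ampicillin through the bla (AmpR) gene and its native promoter. The record lists no mammalian selection marker. The short lacI, SV40 large T antigen and aminoglycoside phosphotransferase matches in the annotation are only fragments, most likely remnants of the backbone rather than functional genes.

The payload is a synthetic insert of about 730 bp, recorded as EGFP/BC247 and cloned between BsrGI and HindIII sites. It consists of mammalian codon-optimized EGFP and the construct-specific barcode BC247. The barcode itself is not annotated in the feature table, and the table does not show exactly where it lies. Expression is driven by a tetracycline response element: a tetO array sits centrally, with a TRE3G-type promoter fragment pointing toward EGFP, and an SV40 poly(A) signal is annotated downstream, though on the opposite strand. On the other side of the tetO array, a minimal CMV promoter faces the opposite direction toward a cloning site fragment, a rabbit β-globin intron, a β-globin coding fragment and a β-globin poly(A) signal, which suggests a bidirectional Tet-responsive design. The record does not say what, if anything, this second arm expresses. TRE promoters are activated when a tetracycline-controlled transactivator binds, so reporter transcription presumably reports transactivator activity, with the barcode identifying the plasmid in pooled readouts. The record does not describe the details of the assay.
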