Addgene plasmid #203088: Salsa-BC247-P3E7
Purpose: Expression of barcoded reporter plasmid for PRESTO-Salsa; EGFP/BC247
Depositing lab: Noah Palm. Depositing organization: Yale University. Publication: Highly multiplexed bioactivity screening reveals human and microbiota metabolome-GPCRome interactions. Chen H, Rosen CE, Gonzalez-Hernandez JA, Song D, Potempa J, Ring AM, Palm NW. Cell. 2023 Jul 6;186(14):3095-3110.e19. doi: 10.1016/j.cell.2023.05.024. Epub 2023 Jun 14. PubMed 37321219.
Backbone
  Vector backbone: pCER206
  Vector type: Mammalian Expression
Growth in bacteria
  Bacterial resistance: Ampicillin, 100 μg/mL
  Growth temperature: 37°C
  Growth strain: DH5alpha
  Copy number: High Copy
Gene/Insert
  Gene/Insert name: EGFP/BC247
  Species: Synthetic
  Insert size (bp): 730
  Promoter: Tet Response Element (TRE)
  Cloning method: Restriction Enzyme; 5′ cloning site BsrGI (not destroyed); 3′ cloning site HindIII (not destroyed)
  Sequencing primers: 5′ Custom primer (GAAGCGCGATCACATGG)
Terms and licenses: Academic/Nonprofit Terms; Industry Terms: Not Available to Industry
How to cite: Salsa-BC247-P3E7 was a gift from Noah Palm (Addgene plasmid # 203088 ; http://n2t.net/addgene:203088 ; RRID:Addgene_203088)
