>Addgene plasmid #203088 | Salsa-BC247-P3E7 | depositor partial sequence | sequence record 393961 | BC247
AATGGCGGGT
